>Addgene plasmid #105707 | MT1K | addgene full sequence | sequence record 203327 | Addgene NGS Result
GCACTTTTCGGGGAAATGTGCGCGGAACCCCTATTTGTTTATTTTTCTAAATACATTCAAATATGTATCC
GCTCATGAGACAATAACCCTGATAAATGCTTCAATAATATTGAAAAAGGAAGAGTATGAGTATTCAACAT
TTCCGTGTCGCCCTTATTCCCTTTTTTGCGGCATTTTGCCTTCCTGTTTTTGCTCACCCAGAAACGCTGG
TGAAAGTAAAAGATGCTGAAGATCAGTTGGGTGCACGAGTGGGTTACATCGAACTGGATCTCAACAGCGG
TAAGATCCTTGAGAGTTTTCGCCCCGAAGAACGTTTCCCAATGATGAGCACTTTTAAAGTTCTGCTATGT
GGCGCGGTATTATCCCGTGTTGACGCCGGGCAAGAGCAACTCGGTCGCCGCATACACTATTCTCAGAATG
ACTTGGTTGAGTACTCACCAGTCACAGAAAAGCATCTTACGGATGGCATGACAGTAAGAGAATTATGCAG
TGCTGCCATAACCATGAGTGATAACACTGCGGCCAACTTACTTCTGACAACGATCGGAGGACCGAAGGAG
CTAACCGCTTTTTTGCACAACATGGGGGATCATGTAACTCGCCTTGATCGTTGGGAACCGGAGCTGAATG
AAGCCATACCAAACGACGAGCGTGACACCACGATGCCTGTAGCAATGGCAACAACGTTGCGCAAACTATT
AACTGGCGAACTACTTACTCTAGCTTCCCGGCAACAATTAATAGACTGGATGGAGGCGGATAAAGTTGCA
GGACCACTTCTGCGCTCGGCCCTTCCGGCTGGCTGGTTTATTGCTGATAAATCTGGAGCCGGTGAGCGTG
GGTCTCGCGGTATCATTGCAGCACTGGGGCCAGATGGTAAGCCCTCCCGTATCGTAGTTATCTACACGAC
GGGGAGTCAGGCAACTATGGATGAACGAAATAGACAGATCGCTGAGATAGGTGCCTCACTGATTAAGCAT
TGGTAACTGTCAGACCAAGTTTACTCATATATACTTTAGATTGATT
[38 nt withheld, positions 1027-1064]
A
[37 nt withheld, positions 1066-1102]
ATTTTGTTAAAATTCGCGTTAAATTTTTGTTAAATCAGCTCATTTTTTAACCAATAGGCCGAAATCGGCA
AAATCCCTTATAAATCAAAAGAATAGCCCGAGATAGGGT
[37 nt withheld, positions 1212-1248]
AAAGAACGTGGACTCCAACGTCAAAGG
[141 nt withheld, positions 1276-1416]
G
[125 nt withheld, positions 1418-1542]
AAAGGATCTAGGTGAAGATCCTTTTTGATAATCTCATGACCAAAATCCCTTAACGTGAGTTTTCGTTCCA
CTGAGCGTCAGACCCCGTAGAAAAGATCAAAGGATCTTCTTGAGATCCTTTTTTTCTGCGCGTAATCTGC
TGCTTGCAAACAAAAAAACCACCGCTACCAGCGGTGGTTTGTTTGCCGGATCAAGAGCTACCAACTCTTT
TTCCGAAGGTAACTGGCTTCAGCAGAGCGCAGATACCAAATACTGTCCTTCTAGTGTAGCCGTAGTTAGG
CCACCACTTCAAGAACTCTGTAGCACCGCCTACATACCTCGCTCTGCTAATCCTGTTACCAGTGGCTGCT
GCCAGTGGCGATAAGTCGTGTCTTACCGGGTTGGACTCAAGACGATAGTTACCGGATAAGGCGCAGCGGT
CGGGCTGAACGGGGGGTTCGTGCACACAGCCCAGCTTGGAGCGAACGACCTACACCGAACTGAGATACCT
ACAGCGTGAGCTATGAGAAAGCGCCACGCTTCCCGAAGGGAGAAAGGCGGACAGGTATCCGGTAAGCGGC
AGGGTCGGAACAGGAGAGCGCACGAGGGAGCTTCCAGGGGGAAACGCCTGGTATCTTTATAGTCCTGTCG
GGTTTCGCCACCTCTGACTTGAGCGTCGATTTTTGTGATGCTCGTCAGGGGGGCGGAGCCTATGGAAAAA
CGCCAGCAACGCGGCCTTTTTACGGTTCCTGGCCTTTTGCTGGCCTTTTGCTCACATGTTCTTTCCTGCG
TTATCCCCTGATTCTGTGGATAACCGTATTACCGCCTTTGAGTGAGCTGATACCGCTCGCCGCAGCCGAA
CGACCGAGCGCAGCGAGTCAGTGAGCGAGGAAGCTATGGTGCACTCTCAGTACAATCTGCTCTGATGCCG
CATAGTTAAGCCAGTATACACTCCGCTATCGCTACGTGACTGGGTCATGGCTGCGCCCCGACACCCGCCA
ACACCCGCTGACGCGCCCTGACGGGCTTGTCTGCTCCCGGCATCCGCTTACAGACAAGCTGTGACCGTCT
CCGGGAGCTGCATGTGTCAGAGGTTTTCACCGTCATCACCGAAACGCGCGAGGCAGCTGCGGTAAAGCTC
ATCAGCGTGGTCGTGCAGCGATTCACAGATGTCTGCCTGTTCATCCGCGTCCAGCTCGTTGAGTTTCTCC
AGAAGCGTTAATGTCTGGCTTCTGATAAAGCGGGCCATGTTAAGGGCGGTTTTTTCCTGTTTGGTCACTG
ATGCCTCCGTGTAAGGGGGATTTCTGTTCATGGGGGTAATGATACCGATGAAACGAGAGAGGATGCTCAC
GATACGGGTTACTGATGATGAACATGCCCGGTTACTGGAACGTTGTGAGGGTAAACAACTGGCGGTATGG
ATGCGGCGGGACCAGAGAAAAATCACTCAGGGTCAATGCCAGCCGAACGCCAGCAAGACGTAGCCCAGCG
CGTCGGCCGCCATGCCGGCGATAATGGCCTGCTTCTCGCCGAAACGTTTGGTGGCGGGACCAGTGACGAA
GGCTTGAGCGAGGGCGTGCAAGATTCCGAATACCGCAAGCGACAGGCCGATCATCGTCGCGCTCCAGCGA
AAGCGGTCCTCGCCGAAAATGACCCAGAGCGCTGCCGGCACCTGTCCTACGAGTTGCATGATAAAGAAGA
CAGTCATAAGTGCGGCGACGATAGTCATGCCCCGCGCCCACCGGAAGGAGCTGACTGGGTTGAAGGCTCT
CAAGGGCATCGGTCGAGATCCCGGTGCCTAATGAGTGAGCTAACTTACATTAATTGCGTTGCGCTCACTG
CCCGCTTTCCAGTCGGGAAACCTGTCGTGCCAGCTGCATTAATGAATCGGCCAACGCGCGGGGAGAGGCG
GTTTGCGTATTGGGCGCCAGGGTGGTTTTTCTTTTCACCAGTGAGACGGGCAACAGCTGATTGCCCTTCA
CCGCCTGGCCCTGAGAGAGTTGCAGCAAGCGGTCCACGCTGGTTTGCCCCAGCAGGCGAAAATCCTGTTT
GATGGTGGTTAACGGCGGGATATAACATGAGCTGTCTTCGGTATCGTCGTATCCCACTACCGAGATGTCC
GCACCAACGCGCAGCCCGGACTCGGTAATGGCGCGCATTGCGCCCAGCGCCATCTGATCGTTGGCAACCA
GCATCGCAGTGGGAACGATGCCCTCATTCAGCATTTGCATGGTTTGTTGAAAACCGGACATGGCACTCCA
GTCGCCTTCCCGTTCCGCTATCGGCTGAATTTGATTGCGAGTGAGATATTTATGCCAGCCAGCCAGACGC
AGACGCGCCGAGACAGAACTTAATGGGCCCGCTAACAGCGCGATTTGCTGGTGACCCAATGCGACCAGAT
GCTCCACGCCCAGTCGCGTACCGTCTTCATGGGAGAAAATAATACTGTTGATGGGTGTCTGGTCAGAGAC
ATCAAGAAATAACGCCGGAACATTAGTGCAGGCAGCTTCCACAGCAATGGCATCCTGGTCATCCAGCGGA
TAGTTAATGATCAGCCCACTGACGCGTTGCGCGAGAAGATTGTGCACCGCCGCTTTACAGGCTTCGACGC
CGCTTCGTTCTACCATCGACACCACCACGCTGGCACCCAGTTGATCGGCGCGAGATTTAATCGCCGCGAC
AATTTGCGACGGCGCGTGCAGGGCCAGACTGGAGGTGGCAACGCCAATCAGCAACGACTGTTTGCCCGCC
AGTTGTTGTGCCACGCGGTTGGGAATGTAATTCAGCTCCGCCATCGCCGCTTCCACTTTTTCCCGCGTTT
TCGCAGAAACGTGGCTGGCCTGGTTCACCACGCGGGAAACGGTCTGATAAGAGACACCGGCATACTCTGC
GACATCGTATAACGTTACTGGTTTCACATTCACCACCCTGAATTGACTCTCTTCCGGGCGCTATCATGCC
ATACCGCGAAAGGTTTTGCGCCATTCGATGGTGTCCGGGATCTCGACGCTCTCCCTTATGCGACTCCTGC
ATTAGGAAGCAGCCCAGTAGTAGGTTGAGGCCGTTGAGCACCGCCGCCGCAAGGAATGGTGCATGCCGGC
ATGCCGCCCTTTCGTCTTCAAGAATTAATTCCCAATTCCCCAGGCATCAAATAAAACGAAAGGCTCAGTC
GAAAGACTGGGCCTTTCGTTTTATCTGTTGTTTGTCGGTGAACGCTCTCCTGAGTAGGACAAATCCGCCG
GGAGCGGATTTGAACGTTGCGAAGCAACGGCCCGGAGGGTGGCGGGCAGGACGCCCGCCATAAACTGCCA
GGAATTAATTCCCCAGGCATCAAATAAAACGAAAGGCTCAGTCGAAAGACTGGGCCTTTCGTTTTATCTG
TTGTTTGTCGGTGAACGCTCTCCTGAGTAGGACAAATCCGCCGGGAGCGGATTTGAACGTTGCGAAGCAA
CGGCCCGGAGGGTGGCGGGCAGGACGCCCGCCATAAACTGCCAGGAATTGGGGATCGGAATTAATTCCCG
GTTTAAACCGGGGATCTCGATCCCGCGAAATTAATACGACTCACTATAGGGGAATTGTGAGCGGATAACA
ATTCCCCTCTAGAAATAATTTTGTTTAACTTTAAGAAGGAGATATACTTATGAAAATCGAAGAAGGTAAA
CTGGTAATCGGTTCCCTGGAGGGTTGCTTTGCCAAGGGTACCAATGTTTTAATGGCGGATGGGTCTATTG
AATGTATTGAAAACATTGAGGTTGGTAATAAGGTCATGGGTAAAGATGGCAGACCTCGTGAGGTAATTAA
ATTGCCCAGAGGAAGAGAAACTATGTACAGCGTCGTGCAGAAAAGTCAGCACAGAGCCCACAAAAGTGAC
TCAAGTCGTGAAGTGCCAGAATTACTCAAGTTTACGTGTAATGCGACCCATGAGTTGGTTGTTAGAACAC
CTCGTAGTGTCCGCCGTTTGTCTCGTACCATTAAGGGTGTCGAATATTTTGAAGTTATTACTTTTGAGAT
GGGCCAAAAGAAAGCCCCCGACGGTAGAATTGTTGAGCTTGTCAAGGAAGTTTCAAAGAGCTACCCAATA
TCTGAGGGGCCTGAGAGAGCCAACGAATTAGTAGAATCCTATAGAAAGGCTTCAAATAAAGCTTATTTTG
AGTGGACTATTGAGGCCAGAGATCTTTCTCTGTTGGGTTCCCATGTTCGTAAAGCTACCTACCAGACTTA
CGCTCCAATTCTTTATGAGAATGACCACTTTTTCGACTACATGCAAAAAAGTAAGTTTCATCTCACCATT
GAAGGTCCAAAAGTACTTGCTTATTTACTTGGTTTATGGATTGGTGATGGATTGTCTGACAGGGCAACTT
TTTCGGTTGATTCCAGAGATACTTCTTTGATGGAACGTGTTACTGAATATGCTGAAAAGTTGAATTTGTG
CGCCGAGTATAAGGACAGAAAAGAACCACAAGTTGCCAAAACTGTTAATTTGTACTCTAAAGTTGTCAGA
GGTGCTAGCACAAATCCTGGTGTATCCGCTTGGCAGGTCAACACAGCTTATACTGCGGGACAATTGGTCA
CATATAACGGCAAGACGTATAAATGTTTGCAGCCCCACACCTCCTTGGCAGGATGGGAACCATCCAACGT
TCCTGCCTTGTGGCAGCTTCAAGGTGGCCACGGTGGTATTCGCAATAATCTTAATACTGAGAATCCATTA
TGGGACGCTATTGTTGGCTTAGGATTCTTGAAGGACGGTGTCAAAAATATTCCTTCTTTCTTGTCTACGG
ACAATATCGGTACTCGTGAAACATTTCTTGCTGGTCTAATTGATTCTGATGGCTATGTTACTGATGAGCA
TGGTATTAAAGCAACAATAAAGACAATTCATACTTCTGTCAGAGATGGTTTGGTTTCCCTTGCTCGTTCT
TTAGGCTTAGTAGTCTCGGTTAACGCAGAACCTGCTAAGGTTGACATGAATGTCACCAAACATAAAATTA
GTTATGCTATTTATATGTCTGGTGGAGATGTTTTGCTTAACGTTCTTTCGAAGTGTGCCGGCTCTAAAAA
ATTCAGGCCTGCTCCCGCCGCTGCTTTTGCACGTGAGTGCCGCGGATTTTATTTCGAGTTACAAGAATTG
AAGGAAGACGATTATTATGGGATTACTTTATCTGATGATTCTGATCATCAGTTTTTGCTTGGATCTCAGG
TTGTTGTACAGAACATGGACCCGAACTGTAGCTGTACCACTGGTGTATCATGTGCATGCACCGGTAGCTG
CAAATGTAAGGAGTGTAAATGTACCTCATGCAAAAAATCGTGCTGCTCCTGTTGCCCCGTGGGCTGCGCT
AAGTGCGCTCACGGCTGCGTGTGTAAAGGCACGCTGGAAAACTGTAGCTGCTGCGCGTAACTGCAGGTAA
TTAAATAACTAGTTGATCCGGCTGCTAACAAAGCCCGAAAGGAAGCTGAGTTGGCTGCTGCCACCGCTGA
GCAATAACTAGCATAACCCCTTGGGGCCTCTAAACGGGTCTTGAGGGGTTTTTTGCTGAAAGGAGGAACT
ATATCCGGATAACTACGTCAGGTG
Features (pLannotate 1.2.2; 23 found; start..end, strand, type, name):
     21..125     +  promoter       AmpR promoter: bla
    126..986     +  CDS            AmpR: β-lactamase; bla; confers resistance to ampicillin, carbenicillin, and related antibiotics
   1028..1541    -  rep_origin     M13 ori (sequence partly withheld): M13 bacteriophage origin of replication; arrow indicates direction of (+) strand synthesis
   1652..2240    +  rep_origin     ori: high-copy-number ColE1/pMB1/pBR322/pUC origin of replication
   2417..2507    -  misc_feature   bom (fragment): basis of mobility region from pBR322
   2609..2800    -  CDS            rop: Rop protein, which maintains plasmids at low copy number; rop
   2841..2951    +  CDS            mbeC (fragment): MBEC_ECOLX - Experimental evidence at protein level: Swiss-Prot protein existence level 1. Required for efficient mobilization of ColE1 plasmid and is thus essential to promote the specific transfer of the plasmid during conjugation. Probably functions by inducing DNA bending, helping the MbeA relaxase to melt the DNA around the nic site and cleave the phosphodiester bond. Binds specifically double-stranded DNA (dsDNA) containing the ColE1 oriT but does not recognize the inverted repeat (IR). From Escherichia coli.
   2986..3308    -  CDS            TcR (fragment): tetracycline efflux protein; tet; confers resistance to tetracycline
   3323..3344    -  protein_bind   CAP binding site: CAP binding activates transcription in the presence of cAMP. E. coli catabolite activator protein
   3357..4439    -  CDS            lacI: lac repressor; lacI; The lac repressor binds to the lac operator to inhibit transcription in E. coli. This inhibition can be relieved by adding lactose or isopropyl-β-D-thiogalactopyranoside (IPTG).
   4440..4517    -  promoter       lacI promoter: lacI
   4525..4618    -  CDS            TcR (fragment): tetracycline efflux protein; tet; confers resistance to tetracycline
   4670..4756    +  terminator     rrnB T1 terminator: Escherichia coli rrnB; transcription terminator T1 from the E. coli rrnB gene
   4853..4939    +  terminator     rrnB T1 terminator: Escherichia coli rrnB; transcription terminator T1 from the E. coli rrnB gene
   5074..5092    +  promoter       T7 promoter: promoter for bacteriophage T7 RNA polymerase
   5093..5117    +  protein_bind   lac operator: The lac repressor binds to the lac operator to inhibit transcription in E. coli. This inhibition can be relieved by adding lactose or isopropyl-β-D-thiogalactopyranoside (IPTG). lac repressor encoded by lacI
   5132..5154    +  RBS            RBS: efficient ribosome binding site from bacteriophage T7 gene 10 (Olins and Rangwala, 1989)
   5207..6025    +  CDS            Sce VMA intein 5' region: 5' region of the intein from the yeast Vma1 subunit of the vacuolar ATPase (Chong et al., 1998); Saccharomyces cerevisiae VMA1
   6032..6184    +  CDS            CBD: chitin binding domain from chitinase A1 (Watanabe et al., 1994); Bacillus circulans chiA
   6188..6736    +  CDS            Sce VMA intein 3' region: modified 3' region of the intein from the yeast Vma1 subunit of the vacuolar ATPase (Chong et al., 1998); Saccharomyces cerevisiae VMA1; C-terminal cleavage of this intein can be induced by thiols.
   6737..6916    +  CDS            MT1F: MT1F_HUMAN - Experimental evidence at protein level: Swiss-Prot protein existence level 1. Metallothioneins have a high content of cysteine residues that bind various heavy metals; these proteins are transcriptionally regulated by both heavy metals and glucocorticoids. From Homo sapiens (Human).
   6953..7002    +  CDS            SET1 (fragment): solubility-enhancement tag derived from T7 phage gene 10B
   7010..7057    +  terminator     T7 terminator: transcription terminator for bacteriophage T7 RNA polymerase
