[The description below was written by a language model from this plasmid's Addgene catalogue record and pLannotate feature annotations shown in this document.]
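Description:
MT1K is a bacterial expression plasmid of about 7.1 kb, built on the NEB pTYB21 backbone for producing recombinant human metallothionein 1K in E. coli. It is propagated through a ColE1/pMB1-type origin and selected with ampicillin via the β-lactamase gene. The catalogue lists it as high copy, although the feature table also shows a rop gene, which normally moderates copy number. The backbone also carries an M13 phage origin for single-stranded DNA production and several pBR322-derived remnants (bom, mbeC and tetracycline-resistance fragments) that have no role here.

Expression is driven by a T7 promoter with an adjacent lac operator and the phage T7 gene 10 ribosome binding site. A plasmid-borne lacI gene supplies repressor, so transcription is IPTG-inducible in hosts that provide T7 RNA polymerase. Tandem rrnB T1 terminators sit upstream of the promoter, and a T7 terminator closes the cassette. The open reading frame encodes the Saccharomyces cerevisiae VMA1 intein with a Bacillus circulans chitin binding domain inserted within it, fused directly upstream of the roughly 180 bp metallothionein coding sequence. The insert was cloned between SapI (destroyed) and PstI sites. The automated annotation labels the insert as MT1F, which probably reflects the close similarity among human MT1 isoforms; the catalogue identifies it as MT1K.

This arrangement lets the fusion protein be captured on chitin resin. Thiol-induced cleavage at the C-terminal end of the intein then releases the metallothionein without a residual affinity tag, which is useful for a small, cysteine-rich metal-binding protein intended for biochemical study.
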