Addgene plasmid #105707: MT1K
Purpose: Bacterial expression plasmids for production of recombinant metallothionein 1k
Depositing lab: Artur Krężel. Depositing organization: University of Wroclaw.
Backbone
  Vector backbone: pTyb21
  Backbone manufacturer: NEB
  Vector type: Bacterial Expression
Growth in bacteria
  Bacterial resistance: Ampicillin, 100 μg/mL
  Growth temperature: 37°C
  Growth strain: DH5alpha
  Copy number: High Copy
Gene/Insert
  Gene/Insert name: Metallothionein 1k
  Species: H. sapiens (human)
  Insert size (bp): 183
  Tag / fusion protein: Chiting Binding Domanin-Intein (N terminal on backbone)
  Cloning method: Restriction Enzyme; 5′ cloning site SapI (destroyed during cloning); 3′ cloning site PstI (not destroyed)
Terms and licenses: Academic/Nonprofit Terms; Industry Terms: Not Available to Industry
How to cite: MT1K was a gift from Artur Krężel (Addgene plasmid # 105707 ; http://n2t.net/addgene:105707 ; RRID:Addgene_105707)
